>Addgene plasmid #187073 | pCDNA5/FRT/TO_TOM20-dHaloTag7_T2A_mEGFP | addgene full sequence | sequence record 367407 | Addgene NGS Result
GACGGATCGGGAGATCTCCCGATCCCCTATGGTGCACTCTCAGTACAATCTGCTCTGATGCCGCATAGTT
AAGCCAGTATCTGCTCCCTGCTTGTGTGTTGGAGGTCGCTGAGTAGTGCGCGAGCAAAATTTAAGCTACA
ACAAGGCAAGGCTTGACCGACAATTGCATGAAGAATCTGCTTAGGGTTAGGCGTTTTGCGCTGCTTCGCG
ATGTACGGGCCAGATATACGCGTTGACATTGATTATTGACTAGTTATTAATAGTAATCAATTACGGGGTC
ATTAGTTCATAGCCCATATATGGAGTTCCGCGTTACATAACTTACGGTAAATGGCCCGCCTGGCTGACCG
CCCAACGACCCCCGCCCATTGACGTCAATAATGACGTATGTTCCCATAGTAACGCCAATAGGGACTTTCC
ATTGACGTCAATGGGTGGAGTATTTACGGTAAACTGCCCACTTGGCAGTACATCAAGTGTATCATATGCC
AAGTACGCCCCCTATTGACGTCAATGACGGTAAATGGCCCGCCTGGCATTATGCCCAGTACATGACCTTA
TGGGACTTTCCTACTTGGCAGTACATCTACGTATTAGTCATCGCTATTACCATGGTGATGCGGTTTTGGC
AGTACATCAATGGGCGTGGATAGCGGTTTGACTCACGGGGATTTCCAAGTCTCCACCCCATTGACGTCAA
TGGGAGTTTGTTTTGGCACCAAAATCAACGGGACTTTCCAAAATGTCGTAACAACTCCGCCCCATTGACG
CAAATGGGCGGTAGGCGTGTACGGTGGGAGGTCTATATAAGCAGAGCTCTCCCTATCAGTGATAGAGATC
TCCCTATCAGTGATAGAGATCGTCGACGAGCTCGTTTAGTGAACCGTCAGATCGCCTGGAGACGCCATCC
ACGCTGTTTTGACCTCCATAGAAGACACCGGGACCGATCCAGCCTCCGGACTCTAGCGTTTAAACTTAAG
CTTGGTACCGAGCTCGGATCCACTAGTCCAGTGTGGTGGAATTCTGCAGATATCCAGCAACCATGGTGGG
TCGGAACAGCGCCATCGCCGCCGGTGTATGCGGGGCCCTTTTCATTGGGTACTGCATCTACTTCGACCGC
AAAAGACGAAGTGACCCCAACTTCAAGAACAGGCTTCGAGAACGAAGAAAGAAACAGAAGCTTGCCAAGG
AGAGAGCTGGGCTTTCCAAGTTACCTGACCTTAAAGATGCTGAAGCTGTTCAGAAGTTCTTCCTTGAAGA
AATACAGCTTGGTGAAGAGTTACTAGCTCAAGGTGAATATGAGAAGGGCGTAGACCATCTGACAAATGCA
ATTGCTGTGTGTGGACAGCCACAGCAGTTACTGCAGGTCTTACAGCAAACTCTTCCACCACCAGTGTTCC
AGATGCTTCTGACTAAGCTCCCAACAATTAGTCAGAGAATTGTAAGTGCTCAGAGCTTGGCTGAAGATGA
TGTGGAAGGCGGTAGCGGGGATCCACCGGTCGCCACCGAAATCGGTACTGGCTTTCCATTCGACCCCCAT
TATGTGGAAGTCCTGGGCGAGCGCATGCACTACGTCGATGTTGGTCCGCGCGATGGCACCCCTGTGCTGT
TCCTGCACGGTAACCCGACCTCCTCCTACGTGTGGCGCAACATCATCCCGCATGTTGCACCGACCCATCG
CTGCATTGCTCCAGACCTGATCGGTATGGGCAAATCCGACAAACCAGACCTGGGTTATTTCTTCGACGAC
CACGTCCGCTTCATGGATGCCTTCATCGAAGCCCTGGGTCTGGAAGAGGTCGTCCTGGTCATTCACGCCT
GGGGCTCCGCTCTGGGTTTCCACTGGGCCAAGCGCAATCCAGAGCGCGTCAAAGGTATTGCATTTATGGA
GTTCATCCGCCCTATCCCGACCTGGGACGAATGGCCAGAATTTGCCCGCGAGACCTTCCAGGCCTTCCGC
ACCACCGACGTCGGCCGCAAGCTGATCATCGATCAGAACGTTTTTATCGAGGGTACGCTGCCGATGGGTG
TCGTCCGCCCGCTGACTGAAGTCGAGATGGACCATTACCGCGAGCCGTTCCTGAATCCTGTTGACCGCGA
GCCACTGTGGCGCTTCCCAAACGAGCTGCCAATCGCCGGTGAGCCAGCGAACATCGTCGCGCTGGTCGAA
GAATACATGGACTGGCTGCACCAGTCCCCTGTCCCGAAGCTGCTGTTCTGGGGCACCCCAGGCGTTCTGA
TCCCACCGGCCGAAGCCGCTCGCCTGGCCAAAAGCCTGCCTAACTGCAAGGCTGTGGACATCGGCCCGGG
TCTGAATCTGCTGCAAGAAGACAACCCGGACCTGATCGGCAGCGAGATCGCGCGCTGGCTGTCCACGCTC
GAGATTTCCGGCGGCAGTGGAGAGGGCAGAGGAAGTCTGCTAACATGCGGTGACGTCGAGGAGAATCCTG
GCCCAGTGAGCAAGGGCGAGGAGCTGTTCACCGGGGTGGTGCCCATCCTGGTCGAGCTGGACGGCGACGT
AAACGGCCACAAGTTCAGCGTGTCCGGCGAGGGCGAGGGCGATGCCACCTACGGCAAGCTGACCCTGAAG
TTCATCTGCACCACCGGCAAGCTGCCCGTGCCCTGGCCCACCCTCGTGACCACCCTGACCTACGGCGTGC
AGTGCTTCAGCCGCTACCCCGACCACATGAAGCAGCACGACTTCTTCAAGTCCGCCATGCCCGAAGGCTA
CGTCCAGGAGCGCACCATCTTCTTCAAGGACGACGGCAACTACAAGACCCGCGCCGAGGTGAAGTTCGAG
GGCGACACCCTGGTGAACCGCATCGAGCTGAAGGGCATCGACTTCAAGGAGGACGGCAACATCCTGGGGC
ACAAGCTGGAGTACAACTACAACAGCCACAACGTCTATATCATGGCCGACAAGCAGAAGAACGGCATCAA
GGTGAACTTCAAGATCCGCCACAACATCGAGGACGGCAGCGTGCAGCTCGCCGACCACTACCAGCAGAAC
ACCCCCATCGGCGACGGCCCCGTGCTGCTGCCCGACAACCACTACCTGAGCACCCAGTCCGCCCTGAGCA
AAGACCCCAACGAGAAGCGCGATCACATGGTCCTGCTGGAGTTCGTGACCGCCGCCGGGATCACTCTCGG
CATGGACGAGCTGTACAAGTGACCGCTCGAGTCTAGAGGGCCCGTTTAAACCCGCTGATCAGCCTCGACT
GTGCCTTCTAGTTGCCAGCCATCTGTTGTTTGCCCCTCCCCCGTGCCTTCCTTGACCCTGGAAGGTGCCA
CTCCCACTGTCCTTTCCTAATAAAATGAGGAAATTGCATCGCATTGTCTGAGTAGGTGTCATTCTATTCT
GGGGGGTGGGGTGGGGCAGGACAGCAAGGGGGAGGATTGGGAAGACAATAGCAGGCATGCTGGGGATGCG
GTGGGCTCTATGGCTTCTGAGGCGGAAAGAACCAGCTGGGGCTCTAGGGGGTATCCCC
[124 nt withheld, positions 3489-3612]
C
[91 nt withheld, positions 3614-3704]
AGGGTGATGGTTCACGTACCTAGAAGTTCCTATTCCGAAGTTCCTATTCTCTAGAAAGTATAGGAACTTC
CTTGGCCAAAAAGCCTGAACTCACCGCGACGTCTGTCGAGAAGTTTCTGATCGAAAAGTTCGACAGCGTC
TCCGACCTGATGCAGCTCTCGGAGGGCGAAGAATCTCGTGCTTTCAGCTTCGATGTAGGAGGGCGTGGAT
ATGTCCTGCGGGTAAATAGCTGCGCCGATGGTTTCTACAAAGATCGTTATGTTTATCGGCACTTTGCATC
GGCCGCGCTCCCGATTCCGGAAGTGCTTGACATTGGGGAATTCAGCGAGAGCCTGACCTATTGCATCTCC
CGCCGTGCACAGGGTGTCACGTTGCAAGACCTGCCTGAAACCGAACTGCCCGCTGTTCTGCAGCCGGTCG
CGGAGGCCATGGATGCGATCGCTGCGGCCGATCTTAGCCAGACGAGCGGGTTCGGCCCATTCGGACCGCA
AGGAATCGGTCAATACACTACATGGCGTGATTTCATATGCGCGATTGCTGATCCCCATGTGTATCACTGG
CAAACTGTGATGGACGACACCGTCAGTGCGTCCGTCGCGCAGGCTCTCGATGAGCTGATGCTTTGGGCCG
AGGACTGCCCCGAAGTCCGGCACCTCGTGCACGCGGATTTCGGCTCCAACAATGTCCTGACGGACAATGG
CCGCATAACAGCGGTCATTGACTGGAGCGAGGCGATGTTCGGGGATTCCCAATACGAGGTCGCCAACATC
TTCTTCTGGAGGCCGTGGTTGGCTTGTATGGAGCAGCAGACGCGCTACTTCGAGCGGAGGCATCCGGAGC
TTGCAGGATCGCCGCGGCTCCGGGCGTATATGCTCCGCATTGGTCTTGACCAACTCTATCAGAGCTTGGT
TGACGGCAATTTCGATGATGCAGCTTGGGCGCAGGGTCGATGCGACGCAATCGTCCGATCCGGAGCCGGG
ACTGTCGGGCGTACACAAATCGCCCGCAGAAGCGCGGCCGTCTGGACCGATGGCTGTGTAGAAGTACTCG
CCGATAGTGGAAACCGACGCCCCAGCACTCGTCCGAGGGCAAAGGAATAGCACGTACTACGAGATTTCGA
TTCCACCGCCGCCTTCTATGAAAGGTTGGGCTTCGGAATCGTTTTCCGGGACGCCGGCTGGATGATCCTC
CAGCGCGGGGATCTCATGCTGGAGTTCTTCGCCCACCCCAACTTGTTTATTGCAGCTTATAATGGTTACA
AATAAAGCAATAGCATCACAAATTTCACAAATAAAGCATTTTTTTCACTGCATTCTAGTTGTGGTTTGTC
CAAACTCATCAATGTATCTTATCATGTCTGTATACCGTCGACCTCTAGCTAGAGCTTGGCGTAATCATGG
TCATAGCTGTTTCCTGTGTGAAATTGTTATCCGCTCACAATTCCACACAACATACGAGCCGGAAGCATAA
AGTGTAAAGCCTGGGGTGCCTAATGAGTGAGCTAACTCACATTAATTGCGTTGCGCTCACTGCCCGCTTT
CCAGTCGGGAAACCTGTCGTGCCAGCTGCATTAATGAATCGGCCAACGCGCGGGGAGAGGCGGTTTGCGT
ATTGGGCGCTCTTCCGCTTCCTCGCTCACTGACTCGCTGCGCTCGGTCGTTCGGCTGCGGCGAGCGGTAT
CAGCTCACTCAAAGGCGGTAATACGGTTATCCACAGAATCAGGGGATAACGCAGGAAAGAACATGTGAGC
AAAAGGCCAGCAAAAGGCCAGGAACCGTAAAAAGGCCGCGTTGCTGGCGTTTTTCCATAGGCTCCGCCCC
CCTGACGAGCATCACAAAAATCGACGCTCAAGTCGGAGGTGGCGAAACCCGACAGGACTATAAAGATACC
AGGCGTTTCCCCCTGGAAGCTCCCTCATGCGCTCTCCTGTTCCGACCCTGCCGCTTACCGGATACCTGTC
CGCCTTTCTCCCTTCGGGAAGCGTGGCGCTTTCTCATAGCTCACGCTGTAGGTATCTCAGTTCGGTGTAG
GTCGTTCGCTCCAAGCTGGGCTGTGTGCACGAACCCCCCGTTCAGCCCGACCGCTGCGCCTTATCCGGTA
ACTATCGTCTTGAGTCCAACCCGGTAAGACACGACTTATCGCCACTGGCAGCAGCCACTGGTAACAGGAT
TAGCAGAGCGAGGTATGTAGGCGGTGCTACAGAGTTCTTGAAGTGGTGGCCTAACTACGGCTACACTAGA
AGAACAGTATTTGGTATCTGCGCTCTGCTGAAGCCAGTTACCTTCGGAAAAAGAGTTGGTAGCTCTTGAT
CCGGCAAACAAACCACCGCTGGTAGCGGTGGTTTTTTTGTTTGCAAGCAGCAGATTACGCGCAGAAAAAA
AGGATCTCAAGAAGATCCTTTGATCTTTTCTACGGGGTCTGACGCTCAGTGGAACGAAAACTCACGTTAA
GGGATTTTGGTCATGAGATTATCAAAAAGGATCTTCACCTAGATCCTTTTAAATTAAAAATGAAGTTTTA
AATCAATCTAAAGTATATATGAGTAAACTTGGTCTGACAGTTACCAATGCTTAATCAGTGAGGCACCTAT
CTCAGCGATCTGTCTATTTCGTTCATCCATAGTTGCCTGACTCCCCGTCGTGTAGATAACTACGATACGG
GAGGGCTTACCATCTGGCCCCAGTGCTGCAATGATACCGCGAGACCCACGCTCACCGGCTCCAGATTTAT
CAGCAATAAACCAGCCAGCCGGAAGGGCCGAGCGCAGAAGTGGTCCTGCAACTTTATCCGCCTCCATCCA
GTCTATTAATTGTTGCCGGGAAGCTAGAGTAAGTAGTTCGCCAGTTAATAGTTTGCGCAACGTTGTTGCC
ATTGCTACAGGCATCGTGGTGTCACGCTCGTCGTTTGGTATGGCTTCATTCAGCTCCGGTTCCCAACGAT
CAAGGCGAGTTACATGATCCCCCATGTTGTGCAAAAAAGCGGTTAGCTCCTTCGGTCCTCCGATCGTTGT
CAGAAGTAAGTTGGCCGCAGTGTTATCACTCATGGTTATGGCAGCACTGCATAATTCTCTTACTGTCATG
CCATCCGTAAGATGCTTTTCTGTGACTGGTGAGTACTCAACCAAGTCATTCTGAGAATAGTGTATGCGGC
GACCGAGTTGCTCTTGCCCGGCGTCAATACGGGATAATACCGCGCCACATAGCAGAACTTTAAAAGTGCT
CATCATTGGAAAACGTTCTTCGGGGCGAAAACTCTCAAGGATCTTACCGCTGTTGAGATCCAGTTCGATG
TAACCCACTCGTGCACCCAACTGATCTTCAGCATCTTTTACTTTCACCAGCGTTTCTGGGTGAGCAAAAA
CAGGAAGGCAAAATGCCGCAAAAAAGGGAATAAGGGCGACACGGAAATGTTGAATACTCATACTCTTCCT
TTTTCAATATTATTGAAGCATTTATCAGGGTTATTGTCTCATGAGCGGATACATATTTGAATGTATTTAG
AAAAATAAACAAATAGGGGTTCCGCGCACATTTCCCCGAAAAGTGCCACCTGACGTC
Features (pLannotate 1.2.2; 23 found; start..end, strand, type, name):
     28..80      -  misc_feature   bom (fragment): basis of mobility region from pBR322
    235..614     +  enhancer       CMV enhancer: human cytomegalovirus immediate early enhancer
    615..818     +  promoter       CMV promoter: human cytomegalovirus (CMV) immediate early promoter
    820..839     +  promoter       PLtetO-1 promoter (fragment): modified phage lambda PL promoter with tet operator sites (Lutz and Bujard, 1997)
    841..860     +  promoter       PLtetO-1 promoter (fragment): modified phage lambda PL promoter with tet operator sites (Lutz and Bujard, 1997)
    868..901     +  promoter       TRE3GV promoter (fragment): 3rd-generation Tet-responsive promoter that can be activated by binding of Tet-On® 3G, optimized for retroviral and lentiviral vectors
   1043..1477    +  CDS            TOMM20: TOM20_HUMAN - Also known as KIAA0016. Experimental evidence at protein level: Swiss-Prot protein existence level 1. Central component of the receptor complex responsible for the recognition and translocation of cytosolically synthesized mitochondrial preproteins. Together with TOM22 functions as the transit peptide receptor at the surface of the mitochondrion outer membrane and facilitates the movement of preproteins into the TOM40 translocation pore (By similarity). Required for the translocation across the mitochondrial outer membrane of cytochrome P450 monooxygenases. From Homo sapiens (Hum
   1508..2392    +  CDS            HaloTag®: modified bacterial dehalogenase that forms covalent bonds with chloroalkane derivatives
   2456..3172    +  CDS            EBFP: enhanced blue variant of GFP mammalian codon-optimized
   3219..3443    +  polyA_signal   bGH poly(A) signal: bovine growth hormone polyadenylation signal
   3447..3468    +  promoter       SV40 promoter (fragment): SV40 enhancer and early promoter
   3489..3722    +  rep_origin     f1 ori (fragment) (sequence partly withheld): f1 bacteriophage origin of replication; arrow indicates direction of (+) strand synthesis
   3727..3774    +  protein_bind   FRT: FLP-mediated recombination occurs in the 8-bp core sequence TCTAGAAA (Turan and Bode, 2011). FLP recombinase from the Saccharomyces cerevisiae 2μ plasmid
   3782..4804    +  CDS            HygR: aminoglycoside phosphotransferase from E. coli; aph(4)-Ia; confers resistance to hygromycin
   4814..4939    +  CDS            ble (fragment): BLE_KLEPN - Experimental evidence at protein level: Swiss-Prot protein existence level 1. Binding protein with a strong affinity to the bleomycin family of antibiotics. Binds to CL990; an antimitotic-antibiotic compound. From Klebsiella pneumoniae.
   4934..5055    +  polyA_signal   SV40 poly(A) signal: SV40 polyadenylation signal
   5128..5144    -  protein_bind   lac operator: The lac repressor binds to the lac operator to inhibit transcription in E. coli. This inhibition can be relieved by adding lactose or isopropyl-β-D-thiogalactopyranoside (IPTG). lac repressor encoded by lacI
   5152..5182    -  promoter       lac promoter: promoter for the E. coli lac operon
   5197..5218    -  protein_bind   CAP binding site: CAP binding activates transcription in the presence of cAMP. E. coli catabolite activator protein
   5231..5323    -  CDS            lacI (fragment): lac repressor; lacI; The lac repressor binds to the lac operator to inhibit transcription in E. coli. This inhibition can be relieved by adding lactose or isopropyl-β-D-thiogalactopyranoside (IPTG).
   5506..6094    -  rep_origin     ori: high-copy-number ColE1/pMB1/pBR322/pUC origin of replication
   6265..7125    -  CDS            AmpR: β-lactamase; bla; confers resistance to ampicillin, carbenicillin, and related antibiotics
   7126..7230    -  promoter       AmpR promoter: bla
