[The description below was written by a language model from this plasmid's Addgene catalogue record and pLannotate feature annotations shown in this document.]
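Description:
pCDNA5/FRT/TO_TOM20-dHaloTag7_T2A_mEGFP is a mammalian expression plasmid built on the pcDNA5/FRT/TO backbone and designed to display a catalytically dead HaloTag7 on the mitochondrial surface. It is propagated in E. coli through a high-copy ColE1/pUC-type origin with ampicillin selection (AmpR under its own bla promoter). A fragment of the f1 origin and remnants of lac regulatory sequence are also annotated.

Expression is driven by the CMV enhancer and immediate-early promoter, followed by two short tet operator matches. This is the "TO" arrangement, which makes transcription repressible by Tet repressor and inducible with tetracycline or doxycycline in cells that express TetR. The open reading frame encodes human TOMM20, an outer mitochondrial membrane import receptor, fused to HaloTag7 carrying the D106A mutation (dHaloTag7). According to the construct name, this is followed by a T2A self-cleaving peptide and mEGFP. The automated annotation labels the fluorescent protein as EBFP, which most likely reflects the close similarity of GFP variants, and it does not annotate T2A separately. The T2A releases mEGFP as a separate protein that marks expressing cells. A bGH polyadenylation signal ends the transcript.

Downstream, an FRT site directly precedes a hygromycin resistance gene with no annotated promoter of its own, followed by an SV40 poly(A) signal. Flp-mediated integration into a compatible genomic FRT locus is therefore expected to activate hygromycin resistance, allowing selection of isogenic stable lines. The associated publication title concerns exchangeable HaloTag ligands for super-resolution fluorescence microscopy, which fits the non-covalent ligand binding expected once the D106 nucleophile is removed.
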