Addgene plasmid #187073: pCDNA5/FRT/TO_TOM20-dHaloTag7_T2A_mEGFP
Purpose: Mitochondria surface expression of dHaloTag7 in mammalian cells
Depositing lab: Kai Johnsson. Publication: Exchangeable HaloTag Ligands for Super-Resolution Fluorescence Microscopy. Kompa J, Bruins J, Glogger M, Wilhelm J, Frei MS, Tarnawski M, D'Este E, Heilemann M, Hiblot J, Johnsson K. J Am Chem Soc. 2023 Feb 8;145(5):3075-3083. doi: 10.1021/jacs.2c11969. Epub 2023 Jan 30. PubMed 36716211.
Backbone
  Vector backbone: pCDNA5/FR/TO
  Vector type: Mammalian Expression
  Selectable markers: Hygromycin
Growth in bacteria
  Bacterial resistance: Ampicillin, 100 μg/mL
  Growth temperature: 37°C
  Growth strain: DH5alpha
  Copy number: High Copy
Gene/Insert
  Gene/Insert name: TOM20-dHaloTag7 (alt names: TOM20-dHaloTag7; mEGFP)
  Species: H. sapiens (human)
  Mutation: dHaloTag7 = HaloTag7-D106A
  Cloning method: Gibson Cloning
Terms and licenses: Academic/Nonprofit Terms; Industry Terms: Not Available to Industry
How to cite: pCDNA5/FRT/TO_TOM20-dHaloTag7_T2A_mEGFP was a gift from Kai Johnsson (Addgene plasmid # 187073 ; http://n2t.net/addgene:187073 ; RRID:Addgene_187073)
